Addgene plasmid #63448: pFusX4-39
Purpose: Encodes RVD positions 10-12 in TALEN assembly
Depositing lab: Stephen Ekker. Depositing organization: Mayo Foundation for Medical Education and Research. Publication: FusX: A rapid one-step TALE assembly system for genome science. Ma AC, McNulty MS, Tanya PL, Jarryd CM, Martinez-Galvez G, Argue DP, Lee HB, Urban MD, Bullard CE, Blackburn PR, Man TK, Clark KJ, Ekker SC. Hum Gene Ther. 2016 Jun;27(6):451-63. doi: 10.1089/hum.2015.172 PubMed 26854857.
Backbone
  Vector backbone: FusX4
  Backbone size w/o insert (bp): 3008
  Vector type: TALEN
Growth in bacteria
  Bacterial resistance: Spectinomycin, 50 μg/mL
  Growth temperature: 37°C
  Growth strain: DH5alpha
  Copy number: High Copy
Gene/Insert
  Gene/Insert name: NN HD NN (alt name: X4_GCG)
  Species: Synthetic
  Mutation: none
  Cloning method: Restriction Enzyme; 5′ cloning site BsaI (destroyed during cloning); 3′ cloning site BsaI (destroyed during cloning)
  Sequencing primers: 5′ pCR8_F1; 3′ pCR8_R1
Terms and licenses: Academic/Nonprofit Terms; Industry Terms: Not Available to Industry
How to cite: pFusX4-39 was a gift from Stephen Ekker (Addgene plasmid # 63448 ; http://n2t.net/addgene:63448 ; RRID:Addgene_63448)
