[The description below was written by a language model from this plasmid's Addgene catalogue record.]
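Description:
pFusX4-39 is a bacterial library plasmid from the FusX system, a one-step method for assembling TALE repeat arrays used in genome engineering. It is built on the FusX4 backbone (about 3 kb without insert), is classed as a TALEN-type vector, and is maintained in E. coli as a high-copy plasmid under spectinomycin selection. The record does not include a feature table, so the origin of replication and other backbone elements are not specified, although the listed sequencing primers are of the pCR8 type, hinting at that vector lineage.

The insert is a synthetic, pre-assembled trimer of TALE repeats carrying the repeat-variable diresidues (RVDs) NN, HD and NN. Under the standard TALE code, NN preferentially recognises guanine and HD recognises cytosine, so this module specifies the DNA triplet GCG, as reflected in its alternative name X4_GCG. The trimer was cloned through BsaI sites that were destroyed in the process, which is typical of Golden Gate-style construction with type IIS enzymes that cut outside their recognition sequence.

Within the FusX scheme, this plasmid supplies RVD positions 10 to 12 of the final array. It is one member of a position-specific library in which each plasmid represents a different three-base combination. A user chooses the plasmid from each positional library that matches the target sequence and combines them to build a full-length TALE DNA-binding domain, for example for a TALEN. There is no mammalian expression payload recorded here; the plasmid serves as an assembly intermediate rather than an end-use expression construct.
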