>Addgene plasmid #63448 | pFusX4-39 | depositor partial sequence | sequence record 105414 | pFusX4_GCG
AGTCTTAAGCGTCTCCCCTGACCCCGGACCAAGTGGTGGCTATCGCCAGCAACAATGGCGGCAAGCAAGC
GCTCGAAACGGTGCAGCGGCTGTTGCCGGTGCTGTGCCAGGACCATGGCCTGACTCCGGACCAAGTGGTG
GCTATCGCCAGCCACGATGGCGGCAAGCAAGCGCTCGAAACGGTGCAGCGGCTGTTGCCGGTGCTGTGCC
AGGACCATGGCCTGACCCCGGACCAAGTGGTGGCTATCGCCAGCAACAATGGCGGCAAGCAAGCGCTCGA
AACGGTGCAGCGGCTGTTGCCGGTGCTGTGCCAGGACCATGGCCGAGACGTC
