>Addgene plasmid #63448 | pFusX4-39 | depositor partial sequence | sequence record 105415 | FusX4
CGTCTCCCCTGACCCCGGACCAAGTGGTGGCTATCGAGACCGGCGCCGCTACGGGCGCGTCCCATTCGCC
ATTCAGGCTGCGCAACTGTTGGGAAGGGCGATCGGTGCGGGCTCTTCGCTATTACGCCAGCTGGCGAAAG
GGGGATGTGCTGCAAGGCGATTAAGTTGGGAACGCCAGGGTTTTCCCAGTCACGACGTTGTAAAACGACG
GCCAGTGAGCGCGCGTAATCGACTCACTATAGGGCGAATTGGGTACCGGGCCCCCCCTCGAGGTCCTCCA
GCTTTTGTTCCCTTTAGTGAGGGTTAATTGCGCGCTTGGCGTAATCATGGTCATAGCTGTTTCCTGTGTG
AAATTGTTATCCGCTCACAATTCCACACAACATACGAGCCGGAAGCATAAAGTGTAAAGCCTGGGGTGCC
TAATGAGTGAGCTAACTCACATTAATTGCGTTGCGCTCACTGCCCGCTTTCCACCGGTGGTCTCTGGCGG
CAAGCAAGCGCTCGAAACGGTGCAGCGGCTGTTGCCGGTGCTGTGCCAGGACCATGGCCGAGACGTCTAG
ACCAGCCAGGACAGAAATGCCTCGACTTCGCTGCTACCCAAGGTTGCCGGGTGACGCACACCGTGGAAAC
GGATGAAGGCACGAACCCAGTGGACATAAGCCTGTTCGGTTCGTAAGCTGTAATGCAAGTAGCGTATGCG
CTCACGCAACTGGTCCAGAACCTTGACCGAACGCAGCGGTGGTAACGGCGCAGTGGCGGTTTTCATGGCT
TGTTATGACTGTTTTTTTGGGGTACAGTCTATGCCTCGGGCATCCAAGCAGCAAGCGCGTTACGCCGTGG
GTCGATGTTTGATGTTATGGAGCAGCAACGATGTTACGCAGCAGGGCAGTCGCCCTAAAACAAAGTTAAA
CATTATGAGGGAAGCGGTGATCGCCGAAGTATCGACTCAACTATCAGAGGTAGTTGGCGTCATCGAGCGC
CATCTCGAACCGACGTTGCTGGCCGTACATTTGTACGGCTCCGCAGTGGATGGCGGCCTGAAGCCACACA
GTGATATTGATTTGCTGGTTACGGTGACCGTAAGGCTTGATGAAACAACGCGGCGAGCTTTGATCAACGA
CCTTTTGGAAACTTCGGCTTCCCCTGGAGAGAGCGAGATTCTCCGCGCTGTAGAAGTCACCATTGTTGTG
CACGACGACATCATTCCGTGGCGTTATCCAGCTAAGCGCGAACTGCAATTTGGAGAATGGCAGCGCAATG
ACATTCTTGCAGGTATCTTCGAGCCAGCCACGATCGACATTGATCTGGCTATCTTGCTGACAAAAGCAAG
AGAACATAGCGTTGCCTTGGTAGGTCCAGCGGCGGAGGAACTCTTTGATCCGGTTCCTGAACAGGATCTA
TTTGAGGCGCTAAATGAAACCTTAACGCTATGGAACTCGCCGCCCGACTGGGCTGGCGATGAGCGAAATG
TAGTGCTTACGTTGTCCCGCATTTGGTACAGCGCAGTAACCGGCAAAATCGCGCCGAAGGATGTCGCTGC
CGACTGGGCAATGGAGCGCCTGCCGGCCCAGTATCAGCCCGTCATACTTGAAGCTAGACAGGCTTATCTT
GGACAAGAAGAAGATCGCTTGGCCTCGCGCGCAGATCAGTTGGAAGAATTTGTCCACTACGTGAAAGGCG
AGATCACCAAGGTAGTCGGCAAATAACCCTCGAGCCACCCATGACCAAAATCCCTTAACGTGAGTTACGC
GTCGTTCCACTGAGCGTCAGACCCCGTAGAAAAGATCAAAGGATCTTCTTGAGATCCTTTTTTTCTGCGC
GTAATCTGCTGCTTGCAAACAAAAAAACCACCGCTACCAGCGGTGGTTTGTTTGCCGGATCAAGAGCTAC
CAACTCTTTTTCCGAAGGTAACTGGCTTCAGCAGAGCGCAGATACCAAATACTGTCCTTCTAGTGTAGCC
GTAGTTAGGCCACCACTTCAAGAACTCTGTAGCACCGCCTACATACCTCGCTCTGCTAATCCTGTTACCA
GTGGCTGCTGCCAGTGGCGATAAGTCGTGTCTTACCGGGTTGGACTCAAGACGATAGTTACCGGATAAGG
CGCAGCGGTCGGGCTGAACGGGGGGTTCGTGCACACAGCCCAGCTTGGAGCGAACGACCTACACCGAACT
GAGATACCTACAGCGTGAGCATTGAGAAAGCGCCACGCTTCCCGAAGGGAGAAAGGCGGACAGGTATCCG
GTAAGCGGCAGGGTCGGAACAGGAGAGCGCACGAGGGAGCTTCCAGGGGGAAACGCCTGGTATCTTTATA
GTCCTGTCGGGTTTCGCCACCTCTGACTTGAGCGTCGATTTTTGTGATGCTCGTCAGGGGGGCGGAGCCT
ATGGAAAAACGCCAGCAACGCGGCCTTTTTACGGTTCCTGGCCTTTTGCTGGCCTTTTGCTCACATGTTC
TTTCCTGCGTTATCCCCTGATTCTGTGGATAACCGTATTACCGCCTTTGAGTGAGCTGATACCGCTCGCC
GCAGCCGAACGACCGAGCGCAGCGAGTCAGTGAGCGAGGAAGCGGAAGAGCGCCCAATACGCAAACCGCC
TCTCCCCGCGCGTTGGCCGATTCATTAATGCAGCTGGCACGACAGGTTTCCCGACTGGAAAGCGGGCAGT
GAGCGCAACGCAATTAATACGCGTACCGCTAGCCAGGAAGAGTTTGTAGAAACGCAAAAAGGCCATCCGT
CAGGATGGCCTTCTGCTTAGTTTGATGCCTGGCAGTTTATGGCGGGCGTCCTGCCCGCCACCCTCCGGGC
CGTTGCTTCACAACGTTCAAATCCGCTCCCGGCGGATTTGTCCTACTCAGGAGAGCGTTCACCGACAAAC
AACAGATAAAACGAAAGGCCCAGTCTTCCGACTGAGCCTTTCGTTTTATTTGATGCCTGGCAGTTCCCTA
CTCTCGCGTTAACGCTAGCATGGATGTTTTCCCAGTCACGACGTTGTAAAACGACGGCCAGTCTTAAG
