>Addgene plasmid #63448 | pFusX4-39 | addgene partial sequence | sequence record 116198 | pCR8_R1 5'-cgaaccgaacaggcttatgt-3'
GGTGTGCGTCACCCGGCAACCTTGGGTAGCAGCGAAGTCGAGGCATTTCTGTCCTGGCTGGTCTAGACGT
CTCGGCCATGGTCCTGGCACAGCACCGGCAACAGCCGCTGCACCGTTTCGAGCGCTTGCTTGCCGCCATT
GTTGCTGGCGATAGCCACCACTTGGTCCGGGGTCAGGCCATGGTCCTGGCACAGCACCGGCAACAGCCGC
TGCACCGTTTCGAGCGCTTGCTTGCCGCCATCGTGGCTGGCGATAGCCACCACTTGGTCCGGAGTCAGGC
CATGGTCCTGGCACAGCACCGGCAACAGCCGCTGCACCGTTTCGAGCGCTTGCTTGCCGCCATTGTTGCT
GGCGATAGCCACCACTTGGTCCGGGGTCAGGGGAGACGCTTAAGACTGGCCGTCGTTTTACAACGTCGTG
ACTGGGAAAACATCCATGCTAGCGTTAACGCGAGAGTAGGGAACTGCCAGGCATCAAATAAAACGAAAGG
CTCAGTCGGAAGACTGGGCCTTTCGTTTTATCTGTTGTTTGTCGGTGAACGCTCTCCTGAGTAGGACAAA
TCCGCCGGGAGCGGATTTGAACGTTGTGAAGCAACGGCCCGGAGGGTGGCGGGCAGGACGCCCGCCATAA
ACTGCCAGGCATCAAACTAAGCAGAAGGCCATCCTGACGGATGGCCTTTTT
